>Addgene plasmid #19370 | pCM5.66 | depositor full sequence | sequence record 9025 | Author sequence
CTTTCCTGCGTTATCCCCTGATTCTGTGGATAACCGTATTACCGCCTTTGAGTGAGCTGATACCGCTCGC
CGCAGCCGAACGACCGAGCGCAGCGAGTCAGTGAGCGAGGAAGCGGAAGAGCGCCCAATACGCAAACCGC
CTCTCCCCGCGCGTTGGCCGATTCATTAATGCAGCTGGCACGACAGGTTTCCCGACTGGAAAGCGGGCAG
TGAGCGCAACGCAATTAATACGCGTACCGCTAGCCAGGAAGAGTTTGTAGAAACGCAAAAAGGCCATCCG
TCAGGATGGCCTTCTGCTTAGTTTGATGCCTGGCAGTTTATGGCGGGCGTCCTGCCCGCCACCCTCCGGG
CCGTTGCTTCACAACGTTCAAATCCGCTCCCGGCGGATTTGTCCTACTCAGGAGAGCGTTCACCGACAAA
CAACAGATAAAACGAAAGGCCCAGTCTTCCGACTGAGCCTTTCGTTTTATTTGATGCCTGGCAGTTCCCT
ACTCTCGCGTTAACGCTAGCATGGATGTTTTCCCAGTCACGACGTTGTAAAACGACGGCCAGTCTTAAGC
TCGGGCCCTGCAGCTCTAGAGCTCGAATTCTACAGGTCACTAATACCATCTAAGTAGTTGATTCATAGTG
ACTGCATATGTTGTGTTTTACAGTATTATGTAGTCTGTTTTTTATGCAAAATCTAATTTAATATATTGAT
ATTTATATCATTTTACGTTTCTCGTTCAACTTTCTTGTACAAAGTGGGATAGTTTCTCTCGTCGAAATTT
CTGATCTTGACTAACATGTACTTTCTATTTTTTACTTATGGATTATATAATCAAGTCCAATAACCTGGTG
CAGTCCCAAGGACATCATCAATAATTTTCCCCATTTTTGTCGTTCTTTTTCTTCTCGAGTCCGACCCCAA
AATGTTGTATTCACAGGCTTTCAAAACTCACCCCCACATTCCCACATTTGTATCTAGTCTGTATATTATT
GTTATCTTGAATTTTACCAATGTTTCGTTCTCAATTGCATAGCCCTCGTTATGTGGACTCATAAAATGAA
ATTTCTCGTAATCAGCATACAATTGTTTCAAGTTTTACGGTGCCTCCAACTTTATTATACAAAGTTGGCA
TTATAAAAAAGCATTGCTTATCAATTTGTTGCAACGAACAGGTCACTATCAGTCAAAATAAAATCATTAT
TTGGAGCTCCATGGTAGCGTTAACGCGGCCGCGATATCCCCTATAGTGAGTCGTATTACATGGTCATAGC
TGTTTCCTGGCAGCTCTGGCCCGTGTCTCAAAATCTCTGATGTTACATTGCACAAGATAAAAATATATCA
TCATGAACAATAAAACTGTCTGCTTACATAAACAGTAATACAAGGGGTGTTATGAGCCATATTCAACGGG
AAACGTCGAGGCCGCGATTAAATTCCAACATGGATGCTGATTTATATGGGTATAAATGGGCTCGCGATAA
TGTCGGGCAATCAGGTGCGACAATCTATCGCTTGTATGGGAAGCCCGATGCGCCAGAGTTGTTTCTGAAA
CATGGCAAAGGTAGCGTTGCCAATGATGTTACAGATGAGATGGTCAGACTAAACTGGCTGACGGAATTTA
TGCCTCTTCCGACCATCAAGCATTTTATCCGTACTCCTGATGATGCATGGTTACTCACCACTGCGATCCC
CGGAAAAACAGCATTCCAGGTATTAGAAGAATATCCTGATTCAGGTGAAAATATTGTTGATGCGCTGGCA
GTGTTCCTGCGCCGGTTGCATTCGATTCCTGTTTGTAATTGTCCTTTTAACAGCGATCGCGTATTTCGTC
TCGCTCAGGCGCAATCACGAATGAATAACGGTTTGGTTGATGCGAGTGATTTTGATGACGAGCGTAATGG
CTGGCCTGTTGAACAAGTCTGGAAAGAAATGCATAAACTTTTGCCATTCTCACCGGATTCAGTCGTCACT
CATGGTGATTTCTCACTTGATAACCTTATTTTTGACGAGGGGAAATTAATAGGTTGTATTGATGTTGGAC
GAGTCGGAATCGCAGACCGATACCAGGATCTTGCCATCCTATGGAACTGCCTCGGTGAGTTTTCTCCTTC
ATTACAGAAACGGCTTTTTCAAAAATATGGTATTGATAATCCTGATATGAATAAATTGCAGTTTCATTTG
ATGCTCGATGAGTTTTTCTAATCAGAATTGGTTAATTGGTTGTAACACTGGCAGAGCATTACGCTGACTT
GACGGGACGGCGCAAGCTCATGACCAAAATCCCTTAACGTGAGTTACGCGTCGTTCCACTGAGCGTCAGA
CCCCGTAGAAAAGATCAAAGGATCTTCTTGAGATCCTTTTTTTCTGCGCGTAATCTGCTGCTTGCAAACA
AAAAAACCACCGCTACCAGCGGTGGTTTGTTTGCCGGATCAAGAGCTACCAACTCTTTTTCCGAAGGTAA
CTGGCTTCAGCAGAGCGCAGATACCAAATACTGTCCTTCTAGTGTAGCCGTAGTTAGGCCACCACTTCAA
GAACTCTGTAGCACCGCCTACATACCTCGCTCTGCTAATCCTGTTACCAGTGGCTGCTGCCAGTGGCGAT
AAGTCGTGTCTTACCGGGTTGGACTCAAGACGATAGTTACCGGATAAGGCGCAGCGGTCGGGCTGAACGG
GGGGTTCGTGCACACAGCCCAGCTTGGAGCGAACGACCTACACCGAACTGAGATACCTACAGCGTGAGCA
TTGAGAAAGCGCCACGCTTCCCGAAGGGAGAAAGGCGGACAGGTATCCGGTAAGCGGCAGGGTCGGAACA
GGAGAGCGCACGAGGGAGCTTCCAGGGGGAAACGCCTGGTATCTTTATAGTCCTGTCGGGTTTCGCCACC
TCTGACTTGAGCGTCGATTTTTGTGATGCTCGTCAGGGGGGCGGAGCCTATGGAAAAACGCCAGCAACGC
GGCCTTTTTACGGTTCCTGGCCTTTTGCTGGCCTTTTGCTCACATGTT
Features (pLannotate 1.2.2; 10 found; start..end, strand, type, name):
    121..213     +  CDS            lacI (fragment): lac repressor; lacI; The lac repressor binds to the lac operator to inhibit transcription in E. coli. This inhibition can be relieved by adding lactose or isopropyl-β-D-thiogalactopyranoside (IPTG).
    268..295     -  terminator     rrnB T2 terminator: transcription terminator T2 from the E. coli rrnB gene
    427..470     +  terminator     rrnB T1 terminator: Escherichia coli rrnB; transcription terminator T1 from the E. coli rrnB gene
    517..553     -  CDS            lacZα (fragment): LacZα fragment of β-galactosidase; lacZ fragment
    624..747     -  protein_bind   attR2: mutant version of attR; recombination site for the Gateway® LR reaction LR Clonase™
   1097..1117    -  protein_bind   attB3: mutant version of attB; core recombination site for the Gateway® BP reaction BP Clonase™
   1108..1193    -  protein_bind   attL1 (fragment): mutant version of attL; recombination site for the Gateway® LR reaction LR Clonase™
   1230..1248    -  promoter       T7 promoter: promoter for bacteriophage T7 RNA polymerase
   1382..2191    +  CDS            KanR: aminoglycoside phosphotransferase; aph(3')-Ia; confers resistance to kanamycin in bacteria or G418 (Geneticin®) in eukaryotes
   2338..2926    +  rep_origin     ori: high-copy-number ColE1/pMB1/pBR322/pUC origin of replication
