[The description below was written by a language model from this plasmid's Addgene catalogue record and pLannotate feature annotations shown in this document.]
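Description:
pCM5.66 is a Gateway entry clone built on the pDONRP2RP3 donor backbone (the third-position donor vector of the MultiSite Gateway system) that carries the 3′ UTR of the C. elegans gene pos-1. The 349 bp insert was introduced by a BP recombination reaction, which consumed the attP2R and attP3 sites of the donor vector. In the roughly 3 kb depositor sequence, the insert region lies between an annotated attR2 site and, on the other side, an attB3 core overlapping a fragment labelled attL1. This is most plausibly the automated annotation's rendering of the attL3 site expected in a third-position entry clone. The plasmid is maintained in E. coli through a high-copy ColE1/pUC-type origin and selected with kanamycin via the aph(3′)-Ia resistance gene. The rrnB T1 and T2 terminators sit upstream of the recombination cassette, where they insulate the insert from read-through transcription. A T7 promoter lies on the far side of the cassette, and the short lacI and lacZα fragments are backbone remnants with no evident function.

Although catalogued as a worm expression vector, the plasmid has no promoter, coding sequence or C. elegans selection marker of its own, so it is a modular component rather than a finished transgene. Its intended use is in a multi-fragment LR reaction, in which the pos-1 3′ UTR is combined with entry clones supplying a promoter and an open reading frame or reporter and assembled into a destination vector for worm transformation. The associated publication examined 3′ UTRs as primary regulators of gene expression in the C. elegans germline, which fits with using this clone to test how the pos-1 3′ UTR shapes the expression pattern of a reporter fusion.
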