Addgene plasmid #19370: pCM5.66
Depositing lab: Geraldine Seydoux. Depositing organization: Johns Hopkins University and School of Medicine. Publication: 3' UTRs are the primary regulators of gene expression in the C. elegans germline. Merritt C, Rasoloson D, Ko D, Seydoux G. Curr Biol. 2008 Oct 14;18(19):1476-82. doi: 10.1016/j.cub.2008.08.013. Epub 2008 Sep 25. PubMed 18818082.
Backbone
  Vector backbone: pDONRP2RP3
  Backbone size w/o insert (bp): 2641
  Vector type: Worm Expression
Growth in bacteria
  Bacterial resistance: Kanamycin, 50 μg/mL
  Growth temperature: 37°C
  Growth strain: DH5alpha
  Growth instructions: DH5alpha
  Copy number: Unknown
Gene/Insert
  Gene/Insert name: pos-1 3'utr in pDONRP2RP3
  Species: C. elegans (nematode)
  Insert size (bp): 349
  GenBank ID: NM_072771
  Cloning method: Gateway Cloning; 5′ cloning site attP2R (destroyed during cloning); 3′ cloning site attP3 (destroyed during cloning)
  Sequencing primers: 5′ M13Forward
Terms and licenses: Academic/Nonprofit Terms; Industry Terms: Not Available to Industry
How to cite: pCM5.66 was a gift from Geraldine Seydoux (Addgene plasmid # 19370 ; http://n2t.net/addgene:19370 ; RRID:Addgene_19370)
