>Addgene plasmid #19370 | pCM5.66 | addgene partial sequence | sequence record 25177 | M13Forward
NNNNNNNNNTCTNGAGCTCGNTTCTACAGGTCACTAATACCATCTAAGTAGTTGGTTCATAGTGACTGCA
TATGTTGTGTTTTACAGTATTATGTAGTCTGTTTTTTATGCAAAATCTAATTTAATATATTGATATTTAT
ATCATTTTACGTTTCTCGTTCAACTTTCTTGTACAAAGTGGGATAGTTTCTCTCGTCGAAATTTCTGATC
TTGACTAACATGTACTTTCTATTTTTTACTTATGGATTATATAATCAAGTCCAATAACCTGGTGCAGTCC
CAAGGACATCATCAATAATTTTCCCCATTTTTGTCGTTCTTTTTCTTCTCGAGTCCGACCCCAAAATGTT
GTATTCACAGGCTTTCAAAACTCACCCCCACATTCCCACATTTGTATCTAGTCTGTATATTATTGTTATC
TTGAATTTTACCAATGTTTCGTTCTCAATTGCATAGCCCTCGTTATGTGGACTCATAAAATGAAATTTCT
CGTAATCAGCATACAATTGTTTCAAGTTTTACGGTGCCTCCAACTTTATTATACAAAGTTGGCATTATAA
AAAAGCATTGCTTATCAATTTGTTGCAACGAACAGGTCACTATCAGTCAAAATAAAATCATTATTTGGAG
CTCCATGGTAGCGTTAACGCGGCCGCGATATCCCCTATAGTGAGTCGTATTACATGGTCATAGCTGTTTC
CTGGCAGCTCTGGCCCGTGTCTCAANTCTCTGATGTTACATTGCACAAGATAAAATATATCATCATGACN
NAAAACTGTCTGCTNACATAAACAGTANTACANGGNNNNNNNNNNNNNNNNNNNNTNNANNGNNNNNNN
